>Addgene plasmid #162662 | pLJM1-zeo-2xStrep-mu68 | addgene full sequence | sequence record 320798 | Addgene NGS Result
TATGCCAAGTACGCCCCCTATTGACGTCAATGACGGTAAATGGCCCGCCTGGCATTATGCCCAGTACATG
ACCTTATGGGACTTTCCTACTTGGCAGTACATCTACGTATTAGTCATCGCTATTACCATGGTGATGCGGT
TTTGGCAGTACATCAATGGGCGTGGATAGCGGTTTGACTCACGGGGATTTCCAAGTCTCCACCCCATTGA
CGTCAATGGGAGTTTGTTTTGGCACCAAAATCAACGGGACTTTCCAAAATGTCGTAACAACTCCGCCCCA
TTGACGCAAATGGGCGGTAGGCGTGTACGGTGGGAGGTCTATATAAGCAGAGCTGGTTTAGTGAACCGTC
AGATCCGCTAGCGCTACCGGGATGTGGAGCCACCCCCAGTTCGAGAAGGGCGGCGGCAGCGGCGGCGGCA
GCGGCGGCGGCAGCTGGAGCCACCCCCAGTTCGAGAAGGGGGCGGCCATGTACGTACCATGGTCTCTAGA
GACAGTCACCTCCCACGATTCAATCATGCAGATGTTACTTTCTAAATCCTACCTACCTGCCACACCAGAA
ACAGGCTTTCATGATCCCACACTCACTCATATCTCAAGCACGTTGTTGCCCACTTCCAAGTGCAAGATAT
GTAACATGCTTTTCGAAGCTGTGCTGGAACACAATCCCCCTGATTCTTTTTTTAGTGAGTATGCGACCCT
CTGCTTCTACGTGCTGCATGCCCCCGTGACCTGGTCCGCAACCTACATAACAATCTGTGATATGTTGCAA
ATCTTCTCTAACGCGGGACTAAACCATCTCATTACTGAGAAAATAAACTCTAGCAAGATCATGGGCATAG
ACTTTTACCTTCATTTCTTTGCCAGGCAATGCTTCAGGCACACCACCCCCGATCAGGTGGCTCAACTGGA
AAACCTGCACCAGGTCCGCCTGAGTTTGTTATCTAATACCATCTGTAATGTCCAGTCTGCTGCTCACATA
CAAGGTATCTGGTCCAGCTCTCTGGAAACAGCCCACAAGAAGGGGGCCCAGAGTCCAGATCCCCCCACTG
GCTGCCCTGTCAAGGCTGTGCCCCACCGTGAGTTCTTTTCAAACACCAACAGGCCAAGTCTTCTCAAGAT
ATTCAGCGAGGCCTGGAAGCGGTCCCTGTTACTCGACCCCGATTACTCCGAGCCAGACACACCTGTAGAG
ACGGTGGATACCTCCCAAGGACCGTGCCTACTCTCGTTTCCCTTCTCCCTCAAATGTAGGGGCAACACCA
GCTCCGTGTGCGTGTTGTGCGAATGTCTGGCGTGTCACCCCGAGGCGGCCAGGATCCTCCAAGAGATCAA
ATCCACCATACTCACCTGCCTGGAAAATAACACCTCTTTGCTAGACAGAACCGCCTACACCCTGATGATG
TACACCACCTCTAAGCTCATAGATGATCCAGACCTGGCTGAAATCATCACCAGTCGGGGACCCAATGTAC
TACATAAGCACCTTTTCTGTGATCCATTCTGTGCCATAAACAGTCTGAAAACTGACCCTCTGGTGCTATT
TAAATATCCCAGCGGACCCAAATTTCAAATTTTTACAAAAGCCCTCGCTTCTGGAAAATATTTGGCGGAG
AACGCACTATTTGACCAGCCAGAAACAGAGTTGTTAGTGTTGGCGCTGAAGGCCTGTCAGTTGGCACAGT
TTCCAAAAAAATTTGAAGCAGAAGTGTTAAAAGGAATTTCCAGGTTGGGAACTACGCTCACCACTGTCAG
TCCTGTGCATTTCTTTTCTGTTTACACCTAAAATTCTCGACCTCGAGACAAATGGCAGTATTCATCCACA
ATTTTAAAAGAAAAGGGGGGATTGGGGGGTACAGTGCAGGGGAAAGAATAGTAGACATAATAGCAACAGA
CATACAAACTAAAGAATTACAAAAACAAATTACAAAAATTCAAAATTTTCGGGTTTATTACAGGGACAGC
AGAGATCCACTTTGGCCGCGGCTCGAGGGGGTTGGGGTTGCGCCTTTTCCAAGGCAGCCCTGGGTTTGCG
CAGGGACGCGGCTGCTCTGGGCGTGGTTCCGGGAAACGCAGCGGCGCCGACCCTGGGTCTCGCACATTCT
TCACGTCCGTTCGCAGCGTCACCCGGATCTTCGCCGCTACCCTTGTGGGCCCCCCGGCGACGCTTCCTGC
TCCGCCCCTAAGTCGGGAAGGTTCCTTGCGGTTCGCGGCGTGCCGGACGTGACAAACGGAAGCCGCACGT
CTCACTAGTACCCTCGCAGACGGACAGCGCCAGGGAGCAATGGCAGCGCGCCGACCGCGATGGGCTGTGG
CCAATAGCGGCTGCTCAGCAGGGCGCGCCGAGAGCAGCGGCCGGGAAGGGGCGGTGCGGGAGGCGGGGTG
TGGGGCGGTAGTGTGGGCCCTGTTCCTGCCCGCGCGGTGTTCCGCATTCTGCAAGCCTCCGGAGCGCACG
TCGGCAGTCGGCTCCCTCGTTGACCGAATCACCGACCTCTCTCCCCAGGGGGATCCATGGCCAAGTTGAC
CAGTGCCGTTCCGGTGCTCACCGCGCGCGACGTCGCCGGAGCGGTCGAGTTCTGGACCGACCGGCTCGGG
TTCTCCCGGGACTTCGTGGAGGACGACTTCGCCGGTGTGGTCCGGGACGACGTGACCCTGTTCATCAGCG
CGGTCCAGGACCAGGTGGTGCCGGACAACACCCTGGCCTGGGTGTGGGTGCGCGGCCTGGACGAGCTGTA
CGCCGAGTGGTCGGAGGTCGTGTCCACGAACTTCCGGGACGCCTCCGGGCCGGCCATGACCGAGATCGGC
GAGCAGCCGTGGGGGCGGGAGTTCGCCCTGCGCGACCCGGCCGGCAACTGCGTGCACTTCGTGGCCGAGG
AGCAGGACTGAGGTACCTTTAAGACCAATGACTTACAAGGCAGCTGTAGATCTTAGCCACTTTTTAAAAG
AAAAGGGGGGACTGGAAGGGCTAATTCACTCCCAACGAAGACAAGATCTGCTTTTTGCTTGTACTGGGTC
TCTCTGGTTAGACCAGATCTGAGCCTGGGAGCTCTCTGGCTAACTAGGGAACCCACTGCTTAAGCCTCAA
TAAAGCTTGCCTTGAGTGCTTCAAGTAGTGTGTGCCCGTCTGTTGTGTGACTCTGGTAACTAGAGATCCC
TCAGACCCTTTTAGTCAGTGTGGAAAATCTCTAGCAGTAGTAGTTCATGTCATCTTATTATTCAGTATTT
ATAACTTGCAAAGAAATGAATATCAGAGAGTGAGAGGAACTTGTTTATTGCAGCTTATAATGGTTACAAA
TAAAGCAATAGCATCACAAATTTCACAAATAAAGCATTTTTTTCACTGCATTCTAGTTGTGGTTTGTCCA
AACTCATCAATGTATCTTATCATGTCTGGCTCTAGCTATCCCGCCCCTAACTCCGCCCATCCCGCCCCTA
ACTCCGCCCAGTTCCGCCCATTCTCCGCCCCATGGCTGACTAATTTTTTTTATTTATGCAGAGGCCGAGG
CCGCCTCGGCCTCTGAGCTATTCCAGAAGTAGTGAGGAGGCTTTTTTGGAGGCCTAGGGACGTACCCAAT
TCGCCCTATAGTGAGTCGTATTACGCGCGCTCACTGGCCGTCGTTTTACAACGTCGTGACTGGGAAAACC
CTGGCGTTACCCAACTTAATCGCCTTGCAGCACATCCCCCTTTCGCCAGCTGGCGTAATAGCGAAGAGGC
CCGCACCGATCGCCCTTCCCAACAGTTGCGCAGCCTGAATGGCGAATGGG
[124 nt withheld, positions 3761-3884]
C
[91 nt withheld, positions 3886-3976]
A
[49 nt withheld, positions 3978-4026]
CCTTTGACGTTGGAGTCCACGTTCTTT
[37 nt withheld, positions 4054-4090]
ACCCTATCTCGGTCTATTCTTTTGATTTATAAGGGATTTTGCCGATTTCGGCCTATTGGTTAAAAAATGA
GCTGATTTAACAAAAATTTAACGCGAATTTTAACAAAATATTAACGCTTACAATTTAGGTGGCACTTTTC
GGGGAAATGTGCGCGGAACCCCTATTTGTTTATTTTTCTAAATACATTCAAATATGTATCCGCTCATGAG
ACAATAACCCTGATAAATGCTTCAATAATATTGAAAAAGGAAGAGTATGAGTATTCAACATTTCCGTGTC
GCCCTTATTCCCTTTTTTGCGGCATTTTGCCTTCCTGTTTTTGCTCACCCAGAAACGCTGGTGAAAGTAA
AAGATGCTGAAGATCAGTTGGGTGCACGAGTGGGTTACATCGAACTGGATCTCAACAGCGGTAAGATCCT
TGAGAGTTTTCGCCCCGAAGAACGTTTTCCAATGATGAGCACTTTTAAAGTTCTGCTATGTGGCGCGGTA
TTATCCCGTATTGACGCCGGGCAAGAGCAACTCGGTCGCCGCATACACTATTCTCAGAATGACTTGGTTG
AGTACTCACCAGTCACAGAAAAGCATCTTACGGATGGCATGACAGTAAGAGAATTATGCAGTGCTGCCAT
AACCATGAGTGATAACACTGCGGCCAACTTACTTCTGACAACGATCGGAGGACCGAAGGAGCTAACCGCT
TTTTTGCACAACATGGGGGATCATGTAACTCGCCTTGATCGTTGGGAACCGGAGCTGAATGAAGCCATAC
CAAACGACGAGCGTGACACCACGATGCCTGTAGCAATGGCAACAACGTTGCGCAAACTATTAACTGGCGA
ACTACTTACTCTAGCTTCCCGGCAACAATTAATAGACTGGATGGAGGCGGATAAAGTTGCAGGACCACTT
CTGCGCTCGGCCCTTCCGGCTGGCTGGTTTATTGCTGATAAATCTGGAGCCGGTGAGCGTGGGTCTCGCG
GTATCATTGCAGCACTGGGGCCAGATGGTAAGCCCTCCCGTATCGTAGTTATCTACACGACGGGGAGTCA
GGCAACTATGGATGAACGAAATAGACAGATCGCTGAGATAGGTGCCTCACTGATTAAGCATTGGTAACTG
TCAGACCAAGTTTACTCATATATACTTTAGATTGATTTAAAACTTCATTTTTAATTTAAAAGGATCTAGG
TGAAGATCCTTTTTGATAATCTCATGACCAAAATCCCTTAACGTGAGTTTTCGTTCCACTGAGCGTCAGA
CCCCGTAGAAAAGATCAAAGGATCTTCTTGAGATCCTTTTTTTCTGCGCGTAATCTGCTGCTTGCAAACA
AAAAAACCACCGCTACCAGCGGTGGTTTGTTTGCCGGATCAAGAGCTACCAACTCTTTTTCCGAAGGTAA
CTGGCTTCAGCAGAGCGCAGATACCAAATACTGTTCTTCTAGTGTAGCCGTAGTTAGGCCACCACTTCAA
GAACTCTGTAGCACCGCCTACATACCTCGCTCTGCTAATCCTGTTACCAGTGGCTGCTGCCAGTGGCGAT
AAGTCGTGTCTTACCGGGTTGGACTCAAGACGATAGTTACCGGATAAGGCGCAGCGGTCGGGCTGAACGG
GGGGTTCGTGCACACAGCCCAGCTTGGAGCGAACGACCTACACCGAACTGAGATACCTACAGCGTGAGCT
ATGAGAAAGCGCCACGCTTCCCGAAGGGAGAAAGGCGGACAGGTATCCGGTAAGCGGCAGGGTCGGAACA
GGAGAGCGCACGAGGGAGCTTCCAGGGGGAAACGCCTGGTATCTTTATAGTCCTGTCGGGTTTCGCCACC
TCTGACTTGAGCGTCGATTTTTGTGATGCTCGTCAGGGGGGCGGAGCCTATGGAAAAACGCCAGCAACGC
GGCCTTTTTACGGTTCCTGGCCTTTTGCTGGCCTTTTGCTCACATGTTCTTTCCTGCGTTATCCCCTGAT
TCTGTGGATAACCGTATTACCGCCTTTGAGTGAGCTGATACCGCTCGCCGCAGCCGAACGACCGAGCGCA
GCGAGTCAGTGAGCGAGGAAGCGGAAGAGCGCCCAATACGCAAACCGCCTCTCCCCGCGCGTTGGCCGAT
TCATTAATGCAGCTGGCACGACAGGTTTCCCGACTGGAAAGCGGGCAGTGAGCGCAACGCAATTAATGTG
AGTTAGCTCACTCATTAGGCACCCCAGGCTTTACACTTTATGCTTCCGGCTCGTATGTTGTGTGGAATTG
TGAGCGGATAACAATTTCACACAGGAAACAGCTATGACCATGATTACGCCAAGCGCGCAATTAACCCTCA
CTAAAGGGAACAAAAGCTGGAGCTGCAAGCTTAATGTAGTCTTATGCAATACTCTTGTAGTCTTGCAACA
TGGTAACGATGAGTTAGCAACATGCCTTACAAGGAGAGAAAAAGCACCGTGCATGCCGATTGGTGGAAGT
AAGGTGGTACGATCGTGCCTTATTAGGAAGGCAACAGACGGGTCTGACATGGATTGGACGAACCACTGAA
TTGCCGCATTGCAGAGATATTGTATTTAAGTGCCTAGCTCGATACATAAACGGGTCTCTCTGGTTAGACC
AGATCTGAGCCTGGGAGCTCTCTGGCTAACTAGGGAACCCACTGCTTAAGCCTCAATAAAGCTTGCCTTG
AGTGCTTCAAGTAGTGTGTGCCCGTCTGTTGTGTGACTCTGGTAACTAGAGATCCCTCAGACCCTTTTAG
TCAGTGTGGAAAATCTCTAGCAGTGGCGCCCGAACAGGGACTTGAAAGCGAAAGGGAAACCAGAGGAGCT
CTCTCGACGCAGGACTCGGCTTGCTGAAGCGCGCACGGCAAGAGGCGAGGGGCGGCGACTGGTGAGTACG
CCAAAAATTTTGACTAGCGGAGGCTAGAAGGAGAGAGATGGGTGCGAGAGCGTCAGTATTAAGCGGGGGA
GAATTAGATCGCGATGGGAAAAAATTCGGTTAAGGCCAGGGGGAAAGAAAAAATATAAATTAAAACATAT
AGTATGGGCAAGCAGGGAGCTAGAACGATTCGCAGTTAATCCTGGCCTGTTAGAAACATCAGAAGGCTGT
AGACAAATACTGGGACAGCTACAACCATCCCTTCAGACAGGATCAGAAGAACTTAGATCATTATATAATA
CAGTAGCAACCCTCTATTGTGTGCATCAAAGGATAGAGATAAAAGACACCAAGGAAGCTTTAGACAAGAT
AGAGGAAGAGCAAAACAAAAGTAAGACCACCGCACAGCAAGCGGCCGCTGATCTTCAGACCTGGAGGAGG
AGATATGAGGGACAATTGGAGAAGTGAATTATATAAATATAAAGTAGTAAAAATTGAACCATTAGGAGTA
GCACCCACCAAGGCAAAGAGAAGAGTGGTGCAGAGAGAAAAAAGAGCAGTGGGAATAGGAGCTTTGTTCC
TTGGGTTCTTGGGAGCAGCAGGAAGCACTATGGGCGCAGCGTCAATGACGCTGACGGTACAGGCCAGACA
ATTATTGTCTGGTATAGTGCAGCAGCAGAACAATTTGCTGAGGGCTATTGAGGCGCAACAGCATCTGTTG
CAACTCACAGTCTGGGGCATCAAGCAGCTCCAGGCAAGAATCCTGGCTGTGGAAAGATACCTAAAGGATC
AACAGCTCCTGGGGATTTGGGGTTGCTCTGGAAAACTCATTTGCACCACTGCTGTGCCTTGGAATGCTAG
TTGGAGTAATAAATCTCTGGAACAGATTTGGAATCACACGACCTGGATGGAGTGGGACAGAGAAATTAAC
AATTACACAAGCTTAATACACTCCTTAATTGAAGAATCGCAAAACCAGCAAGAAAAGAATGAACAAGAAT
TATTGGAATTAGATAAATGGGCAAGTTTGTGGAATTGGTTTAACATAACAAATTGGCTGTGGTATATAAA
ATTATTCATAATGATAGTAGGAGGCTTGGTAGGTTTAAGAATAGTTTTTGCTGTACTTTCTATAGTGAAT
AGAGTTAGGCAGGGATATTCACCATTATCGTTTCAGACCCACCTCCCAACCCCGAGGGGACCCGACAGGC
CCGAAGGAATAGAAGAAGAAGGTGGAGAGAGAGACAGAGACAGATCCATTCGATTAGTGAACGGATCTCG
ACGGTATCGATCACGAGACTAGCCTCGAGCGGCCGCCCCCTTCACCGAGGGCCTATTTCCCATGATTCCT
TCATATTTGCATATACGATACAAGGCTGTTAGAGAGATAATTGGAATTAATTTGACTGTAAACACAAAGA
TATTAGTACAAAATACGTGACGTAGAAAGTAATAATTTCTTGGGTAGTTTGCAGTTTTAAAATTATGTTT
TAAAATGGACTATCA
Features (pLannotate 1.2.2; 28 found; start..end, strand, type, name):
    131..334     +  promoter       CMV promoter: human cytomegalovirus (CMV) immediate early promoter
    374..397     +  CDS            Twin-Strep-tag (fragment): two Strep-Tag®II moieties connected by a linker for enhanced binding to Strep-Tactin®, an engineered form of streptavidin (Schmidt et al., 2013)
   1822..1939    +  misc_feature   cPPT/CTS: central polypurine tract and central termination sequence of HIV-1
   1988..2498    +  promoter       hPGK promoter: human phosphoglycerate kinase 1 promoter
   2507..2881    +  CDS            BleoR: antibiotic-binding protein; Sh ble from Streptoalloteichus hindustanus; confers resistance to bleomycin, phleomycin, and Zeocin™
   2874..2951    +  CDS            nef (fragment): NEF_HV1Z2 - Experimental evidence at protein level: Swiss-Prot protein existence level 1. Extracellular Nef protein targets CD4(+) T-lymphocytes for apoptosis by interacting with CXCR4 surface receptors. From Human immunodeficiency virus type 1 group M subtype D (isolate Z2/CDC-Z34) (HIV-1).
   2953..3186    +  LTR            3' LTR (ΔU3): self-inactivating 3' long terminal repeat (LTR) from HIV-1
   3258..3379    +  polyA_signal   SV40 poly(A) signal: SV40 polyadenylation signal
   3419..3554    +  rep_origin     SV40 ori: SV40 origin of replication
   3575..3593    -  promoter       T7 promoter: promoter for bacteriophage T7 RNA polymerase
   3601..3756    +  CDS            lacZα (fragment): LacZα fragment of β-galactosidase; lacZ fragment
   3761..4189    +  rep_origin     f1 ori (sequence partly withheld): f1 bacteriophage origin of replication; arrow indicates direction of (+) strand synthesis
   4242..4346    +  promoter       AmpR promoter: bla
   4347..5207    +  CDS            AmpR: β-lactamase; bla; confers resistance to ampicillin, carbenicillin, and related antibiotics
   5378..5966    +  rep_origin     ori: high-copy-number ColE1/pMB1/pBR322/pUC origin of replication
   6149..6241    +  CDS            lacI (fragment): lac repressor; lacI; The lac repressor binds to the lac operator to inhibit transcription in E. coli. This inhibition can be relieved by adding lactose or isopropyl-β-D-thiogalactopyranoside (IPTG).
   6254..6275    +  protein_bind   CAP binding site: CAP binding activates transcription in the presence of cAMP. E. coli catabolite activator protein
   6290..6320    +  promoter       lac promoter: promoter for the E. coli lac operon
   6328..6344    +  protein_bind   lac operator: The lac repressor binds to the lac operator to inhibit transcription in E. coli. This inhibition can be relieved by adding lactose or isopropyl-β-D-thiogalactopyranoside (IPTG). lac repressor encoded by lacI
   6389..6407    +  promoter       T3 promoter: promoter for bacteriophage T3 RNA polymerase
   6435..6661    +  promoter       RSV promoter: Rous sarcoma virus enhancer/promoter
   6662..6842    +  LTR            5' LTR (truncated): truncated 5' long terminal repeat (LTR) from HIV-1
   6889..7014    +  misc_feature   HIV-1 Ψ: packaging signal of human immunodeficiency virus type 1
   6998..7361    +  CDS            HIV-1 gag (fragment): gag protein from human immunodeficiency virus 1; gag
   7507..7740    +  misc_feature   RRE: The Rev response element (RRE) of HIV-1 allows for Rev-dependent mRNA export from the nucleus to the cytoplasm.
   8117..8217    +  CDS            Rev (fragment): human immunodeficiency virus 1 (HIV-1) Rev protein; rev; enhances nuclear export of unspliced and incompletely spliced viral mRNAs
   8267..5       +  promoter       U6 promoter (fragment) (across the origin): RNA polymerase III promoter for human U6 snRNA
   8441..130     +  enhancer       CMV enhancer (fragment) (across the origin): human cytomegalovirus immediate early enhancer; contains an 18-bp deletion relative to the standard CMV enhancer
