[The description below was written by a language model from this plasmid's Addgene catalogue record and pLannotate feature annotations shown in this document.]
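Description:
pLJM1-zeo-2xStrep-mu68 is a lentiviral transfer plasmid of about 8.4 kb, built on the pLJM1 backbone for stable expression of an N-terminally 2xStrep-tagged mu68 protein from murine gammaherpesvirus 68 (MHV68) in mammalian cells. It is maintained in E. coli through a high-copy ColE1/pUC-type origin with ampicillin resistance (bla). The backbone also carries an f1 origin, an SV40 origin and poly(A) signal, and leftover lac, T7 and T3 cloning-vector elements.

The viral portion has a third-generation, self-inactivating layout. An RSV promoter fused to a truncated HIV-1 5' LTR drives production of the genomic RNA in packaging cells. This is followed by the Ψ packaging signal with a partial gag sequence and the Rev response element for Rev-dependent nuclear export, and the unit ends in a ΔU3 3' LTR that inactivates LTR promoter activity after integration. Within this unit, the CMV enhancer/promoter drives the roughly 1.4 kb mu68 insert, which is fused at its N terminus to a tandem Strep-tag II. The feature annotation picks up only a fragment of the tag and does not annotate the mu68 coding region itself, but that region fits the unannotated interval between the tag and the cPPT/CTS element. Unusually, the cPPT/CTS lies downstream of the insert here. After it, a human PGK promoter expresses the Sh ble gene, allowing Zeocin selection of transduced cells. A residual U6 promoter fragment sits upstream of the CMV enhancer.

The construct is used to make cell lines stably expressing tagged mu68. The Strep tag binds Strep-Tactin and so could support affinity purification or detection. The associated study concerns a protein ring required for herpesviral packaging.
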