Addgene plasmid #162662: pLJM1-zeo-2xStrep-mu68
Purpose: Lentiviral vector for stable expression of N-terminal 2xStrep-tagged mu68 in mammalian cells
Depositing lab: Britt Glaunsinger. Depositing organization: University of California, Berkeley. Publication: A pentameric protein ring with novel architecture is required for herpesviral packaging. Didychuk AL, Gates SN, Gardner MR, Strong LM, Martin A, Glaunsinger BA. Elife. 2021 Feb 8;10. pii: 62261. doi: 10.7554/eLife.62261. PubMed 33554858.
Backbone
  Vector backbone: pLJM1
  Backbone size w/o insert (bp): 7034
  Total vector size (bp): 8444
  Vector type: Mammalian Expression, Lentiviral
  Selectable markers: Zeocin
Growth in bacteria
  Bacterial resistance: Ampicillin, 100 μg/mL
  Growth temperature: 37°C
  Growth strain: NEB Stable
  Copy number: High Copy
Gene/Insert
  Gene/Insert name: mu68
  Species: MHV68
  Insert size (bp): 1410
  Promoter: CMV
  Tag / fusion protein: N-terminal 2xStrep-Tag II (N terminal on insert)
  Cloning method: Ligation Independent Cloning
  Sequencing primers: 5′ CGCAAATGGGCGGTAGGCGTG; 3′ ggatctctgctgtccctgtaataaacc
Terms and licenses: Academic/Nonprofit Terms; Industry Terms: Not Available to Industry
How to cite: pLJM1-zeo-2xStrep-mu68 was a gift from Britt Glaunsinger (Addgene plasmid # 162662 ; http://n2t.net/addgene:162662 ; RRID:Addgene_162662)
